>Addgene plasmid #216003 | AA008 | addgene full sequence | sequence record 431501 | Addgene NGS Result
TCGCGCGTTTCGGTGATGACGGTGAAAACCTCTGACACATGCAGCTCCCGGAGACGGTCACAGCTTGTCT
GTAAGCGGATGCCGGGAGCAGACAAGCCCGTCAGGGCGCGTCAGCGGGTGTTGGCGGGTGTCGGGGCTGG
CTTAACTATGCGGCATCAGAGCAGATTGTACTGAGAGTGCACCATATGCGGTGTGAAATACCGCACAGAT
GCGTAAGGAGAAAATACCGCATCAGGCGCCATTCGCCATTCAGGCTGCGCAACTGTTGGGAAGGGCGATC
GGTGCGGGCCTCTTCGCTATTACGCCAGCTGGCGAAAGGGGGATGTGCTGCAAGGCGATTAAGTTGGGTA
ACGCCAGGGTTTTCCCAGTCACGACGTTGTAAAACGACGGCCAGAGAATTCGAGCTCGGTACCTCGCGAA
TACATCTAGATGAAGACTGGCAGCACACAGTTCGAGGGCTTTACCAACCTGTATCAGGTGAGCAAGACAC
TGCGGTTTGAGCTGATCCCACAGGGCAAGACCCTGAAGCACATCCAGGAGCAGGGCTTCATCGAGGAGGA
CAAGGCCCGCAATGATCACTACAAGGAGCTGAAGCCCATCATCGATCGGATCTACAAGACCTATGCCGAC
CAGTGCCTGCAGCTGGTGCAGCTGGATTGGGAGAACCTGAGCGCCGCCATCGACTCCTATAGAAAGGAGA
AAACCGAGGAGACAAGGAACGCCCTGATCGAGGAGCAGGCCACATATCGCAATGCCATCCACGACTACTT
CATCGGCCGGACAGACAACCTGACCGATGCCATCAATAAGAGACACGCCGAGATCTACAAGGGCCTGTTC
AAGGCCGAGCTGTTTAATGGCAAGGTGCTGAAGCAGCTGGGCACCGTGACCACAACCGAGCACGAGAACG
CCCTGCTGCGGAGCTTCGACAAGTTTACAACCTACTTCTCCGGCTTTTATCGGAACAGGAAGAACGTGTT
CAGCGCCGAGGATATCAGCACAGCCATCCCACACCGCATCGTGCAGGACAACTTCCCCAAGTTTAAGGAG
AATTGTCACATCTTCACACGCCTGATCACCGCCGTGCCCAGCCTGCGGGAGCACTTTGAGAACGTGAAGA
AGGCCATCGGCATCTTCGTGAGCACCTCCATCGAGGAGGTGTTTTCCTTCCCTTTTTATAACCAGCTGCT
GACACAGACCCAGATCGACCTGTATAACCAGCTGCTGGGAGGAATCTCTCGGGAGGCAGGCACCGAGAAG
ATCAAGGGCCTGAACGAGGTGCTGAATCTGGCCATCCAGAAGAATGATGAGACAGCCCACATCATCGCCT
CCCTGCCACACAGATTCATCCCCCTGTTTAAGCAGATCCTGTCCGATAGGAACACCCTGTCTTTCATCCT
GGAGGAGTTTAAGAGCGACGAGGAAGTGATCCAGTCCTTCTGCAAGTACAAGACACTGCTGAGAAACGAG
AACGTGCTGGAGACAGCCGAGGCCCTGTTTAACGAGCTGAACAGCATCGACCTGACACACATCTTCATCA
GCCACAAGAAGCTGGAGACAATCAGCAGCGCCCTGTGCGACCACTGGGATACACTGAGGAATGCCCTGTA
TGAGCGGAGAATCTCCGAGCTGACAGGCAAGATCACCAAGTCTGCCAAGGAGAAGGTGCAGCGCAGCCTG
AAGCACGAGGATATCAACCTGCAGGAGATCATCTCTGCCGCAGGCAAGGAGCTGAGCGAGGCCTTCAAGC
AGAAAACCAGCGAGATCCTGTCCCACGCACACGCCGCCCTGGATCAGCCACTGCCTACAACCCTGAAGAA
GCAGGAGGAGAAGGAGATCCTGAAGTCTCAGCTGGACAGCCTGCTGGGCCTGTACCACCTGCTGGACTGG
TTTGCCGTGGATGAGTCCAACGAGGTGGACCCCGAGTTCTCTGCCCGGCTGACCGGCATCAAGCTGGAGA
TGGAGCCTTCTCTGAGCTTCTACAACAAGGCCAGAAATTATGCCACCAAGAAGCCCTACTCCGTGGAGAA
GTTCAAGCTGAACTTTCAGATGCCTACACTGGCCCGCGGCTGGGACGTGAATCGGGAGAAGAACAATGGC
GCCATCCTGTTTGTGAAGAACGGCCTGTACTATCTGGGCATCATGCCAAAGCAGAAGGGCAGGTATAAGG
CCCTGAGCTTCGAGCCCACAGAGAAAACCAGCGAGGGCTTTGATAAGATGTACTATGACTACTTCCCTGA
TGCCGCCAAGATGATCCCAAAGTGCAGCACCCAGCTGAAGGCCGTGACAGCCCACTTTCAGACCCACACA
ACCCCCATCCTGCTGTCCAACAATTTCATCGAGCCTCTGGAGATCACAAAGGAGATCTACGACCTGAACA
ATCCTGAGAAGGAGCCAAAGAAGTTTCAGACAGCCTACGCCAAGAAAACCGGCGACCAGAAGGGCTACAG
AGAGGCCCTGTGCAAGTGGATCGACTTCACAAGGGATTTTCTGTCCAAGTATACCAAGACAACCTCTATC
GATCTGTCTAGCCTGCGGCCATCCTCTCAGTATAAGGACCTGGGCGAGTACTATGCCGAGCTGAATCCCC
TGCTGTACCACATCAGCTTCCAGAGAATCGCCGAGAAGGAGATCATGGATGCCGTGGAGACAGGCAAGCT
GTACCTGTTCCAGATCTATAACAAGGACTTTGCCAAGGGCCACCACGGCAAGCCTAATCTGCACACACTG
TATTGGACCGGCCTGTTTTCTCCAGAGAACCTGGCCAAGACAAGCATCAAGCTGAATGGCCAGGCCGAGC
TGTTCTACCGCCCTAAGTCCAGGATGAAGAGGATGGCACACCGGCTGGGAGAGAAGATGCTGAACAAGAA
GCTGAAGGATCAGAAAACCCCAATCCCCGACACCCTGTACCAGGAGCTGTACGACTATGTGAATCACAGA
CTGTCCCACGACCTGTCTGATGAGGCCAGGGCCCTGCTGCCCAACGTGATCACCAAGGAGGTGTCTCACG
AGATCATCAAGGATAGGCGCTTTACCAGCGACAAGTTCTTTTTCCACGTGCCTATCACACTGAACTATCA
GGCCGCCAATTCCCCATCTAAGTTCAACCAGAGGGTGAATGCCTACCTGAAGGAGCACCCCGAGACACCT
ATCATCGGCATCGATCGGGGCGAGAGAAACCTGATCTATATCACAGTGATCGACTCCACCGGCAAGATCC
TGGAGCAGCGGAGCCTGAACACCATCCAGCAGTTTGATTACCAGAAGAAGCTGGACAACAGGGAGAAGGA
GAGGGTGGCAGCAAGGCAGGCCTGGTCTGTGGTGGGCACAATCAAGGATCTGAAGCAGGGCTATCTGAGC
CAGGTCATCCACGAGATCGTGGACCTGATGATCCACTACCAGGCCGTGGTGGTGCTGGAGAACCTGAATT
TCGGCTTTAAGAGCAAGAGGACCGGCATCGCCGAGAAGGCCGTGTACCAGCAGTTCGAGAAGATGCTGAT
CGATAAGCTGAATTGCCTGGTGCTGAAGGACTATCCAGCAGAGAAAGTGGGAGGCGTGCTGAACCCATAC
CAGCTGACAGACCAGTTCACCTCCTTTGCCAAGATGGGCACCCAGTCTGGCTTCCTGTTTTACGTGCCTG
CCCCATATACATCTAAGATCGATCCCCTGACCGGCTTCGTGGACCCCTTCGTGTGGAAAACCATCAAGAA
TCACGAGAGCCGCAAGCACTTCCTGGAGGGCTTCGACTTTCTGCACTACGACGTGAAAACCGGCGACTTC
ATCCTGCACTTTAAGATGAACAGAAATCTGTCCTTCCAGAGGGGCCTGCCCGGCTTTATGCCTGCATGGG
ATATCGTGTTCGAGAAGAACGAGACACAGTTTGACGCCAAGGGCACCCCTTTCATCGCCGGCAAGAGAAT
CGTGCCAGTGATCGAGAATCACAGATTCACCGGCAGATACCGGGACCTGTATCCTGCCAACGAGCTGATC
GCCCTGCTGGAGGAGAAGGGCATCGTGTTCAGGGATGGCTCCAACATCCTGCCAAAGCTGCTGGAGAATG
ACGATTCTCACGCCATCGACACCATGGTGGCCCTGATCCGCAGCGTGCTGCAGATGCGGAACTCCAATGC
CGCCACAGGCGAGGACTATATCAACAGCCCCGTGCGCGATCTGAATGGCGTGTGCTTCGACTCCCGGTTT
CAGAACCCAGAGTGGCCCATGGACGCCGATGCCAATGGCGCCTACCACATCGCCCTGAAGGGCCAGCTGC
TGCTGAATCACCTGAAGGAGAGCAAGGATCTGAAGCTGCAGAACGGCATCTCCAATCAGGACTGGCTGGC
CTACATCCAGGAGCTGCGCAACGGGTCCAAGTCTTCATCGGATCCCGGGCCCGTCGACTGCAGAGGCCTG
CATGCAAGCTTGGTGTAATCATGGTCATAGCTGTTTCCTGTGTGAAATTGTTATCCGCTCACAATTCCAC
ACAACATACGAGCCGGAAGCATAAAGTGTAAAGCCTGGGGTGCCTAATGAGTGAGCTAACTCACATTAAT
TGCGTTGCGCTCACTGCCCGCTTTCCAGTCGGGAAACCTGTCGTGCCAGCTGCATTAATGAATCGGCCAA
CGCGCGGGGAGAGGCGGTTTGCGTATTGGGCGCTCTTCCGCTTCCTCGCTCACTGACTCGCTGCGCTCGG
TCGTTCGGCTGCGGCGAGCGGTATCAGCTCACTCAAAGGCGGTAATACGGTTATCCACAGAATCAGGGGA
TAACGCAGGAAAGAACATGTGAGCAAAAGGCCAGCAAAAGGCCAGGAACCGTAAAAAGGCCGCGTTGCTG
GCGTTTTTCCATAGGCTCCGCCCCCCTGACGAGCATCACAAAAATCGACGCTCAAGTCAGAGGTGGCGAA
ACCCGACAGGACTATAAAGATACCAGGCGTTTCCCCCTGGAAGCTCCCTCGTGCGCTCTCCTGTTCCGAC
CCTGCCGCTTACCGGATACCTGTCCGCCTTTCTCCCTTCGGGAAGCGTGGCGCTTTCTCATAGCTCACGC
TGTAGGTATCTCAGTTCGGTGTAGGTCGTTCGCTCCAAGCTGGGCTGTGTGCACGAACCCCCCGTTCAGC
CCGACCGCTGCGCCTTATCCGGTAACTATCGTCTTGAGTCCAACCCGGTAAGACACGACTTATCGCCACT
GGCAGCAGCCACTGGTAACAGGATTAGCAGAGCGAGGTATGTAGGCGGTGCTACAGAGTTCTTGAAGTGG
TGGCCTAACTACGGCTACACTAGAAGAACAGTATTTGGTATCTGCGCTCTGCTGAAGCCAGTTACCTTCG
GAAAAAGAGTTGGTAGCTCTTGATCCGGCAAACAAACCACCGCTGGTAGCGGTGGTTTTTTTGTTTGCAA
GCAGCAGATTACGCGCAGAAAAAAAGGATCTCAAGAAGATCCTTTGATCTTTTCTACGGGGTCTGACGCT
CAGTGGAACGAAAACTCACGTTAAGGGATTTTGGTCATGAGATTATCAAAAAGGATCTTCACCTAGATCC
TTTTAAATTAAAAATGAAGTTTTAAATCAAGCCCAATCTGAATAATGTTACAACCAATTAACCAATTCTG
ATTAGAAAAACTCATCGAGCATCAAATGAAACTGCAATTTATTCATATCAGGATTATCAATACCATATTT
TTGAAAAAGCCGTTTCTGTAATGAAGGAGAAAACTCACCGAGGCAGTTCCATAGGATGGCAAGATCCTGG
TATCGGTCTGCGATTCCGACTCGTCCAACATCAATACAACCTATTAATTTCCCCTCGTCAAAAATAAGGT
TATCAAGTGAGAAATCACCATGAGTGACGACTGAATCCGGTGAGAATGGCAAAAGTTTATGCATTTCTTT
CCAGACTTGTTCAACAGGCCAGCCATTACGCTCGTCATCAAAATCACTCGCATCAACCAAACCGTTATTC
ATTCGTGATTGCGCCTGAGCGAGACGAAATACGCGATCGCTGTTAAAAGGACAATTACAAACAGGAATCG
AATGCAACCGGCGCAGGAACACTGCCAGCGCATCAACAATATTTTCACCTGAATCAGGATATTCTTCTAA
TACCTGGAATGCTGTTTTTCCGGGGATCGCAGTGGTGAGTAACCATGCATCATCAGGAGTACGGATAAAA
TGCTTGATGGTCGGAAGAGGCATAAATTCCGTCAGCCAGTTTAGTCTGACCATCTCATCTGTAACATCAT
TGGCAACGCTACCTTTGCCATGTTTCAGAAACAACTCTGGCGCATCGGGCTTCCCATACAAGCGATAGAT
TGTCGCACCTGATTGCCCGACATTATCGCGAGCCCATTTATACCCATATAAATCAGCATCCATGTTGGAA
TTTAATCGCGGCCTCGACGTTTCCCGTTGAATATGGCTCATAACACCCCTTGTATTACTGTTTATGTAAG
CAGACAGTTTTATTGTTCATGATGATATATTTTTATCTTGTGCAATGTAACATCAGAGATTTTGAGACAC
GGGCCAGAGCTGCA
Features (pLannotate 1.2.2; 10 found; start..end, strand, type, name):
    137..236     +  misc_feature   bom (fragment): basis of mobility region from pBR322
    242..399     -  CDS            lacZα (fragment): LacZα fragment of β-galactosidase; lacZ fragment
    445..4362    +  CDS            AsCpf1: CRISPR-associated protein from Acidaminococcus sp. BV3L6 (Zetsche et al., 2015)
   4458..4474    -  protein_bind   lac operator: The lac repressor binds to the lac operator to inhibit transcription in E. coli. This inhibition can be relieved by adding lactose or isopropyl-β-D-thiogalactopyranoside (IPTG). lac repressor encoded by lacI
   4482..4512    -  promoter       lac promoter: promoter for the E. coli lac operon
   4527..4548    -  protein_bind   CAP binding site: CAP binding activates transcription in the presence of cAMP. E. coli catabolite activator protein
   4561..4653    -  CDS            lacI (fragment): lac repressor; lacI; The lac repressor binds to the lac operator to inhibit transcription in E. coli. This inhibition can be relieved by adding lactose or isopropyl-β-D-thiogalactopyranoside (IPTG).
   4836..5424    -  rep_origin     ori: high-copy-number ColE1/pMB1/pBR322/pUC origin of replication
   5602..6411    -  CDS            KanR: aminoglycoside phosphotransferase; aph(3')-Ia; confers resistance to kanamycin in bacteria or G418 (Geneticin®) in eukaryotes
   6518..35      +  CDS            rop (fragment) (across the origin): Rop protein, which maintains plasmids at low copy number; rop
