[The description below was written by a language model from this plasmid's Addgene catalogue record and pLannotate feature annotations shown in this document.]
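Description:
AA008 is a fragment (module) plasmid from the Fragmid modular vector assembly toolkit, built on the pUC57-Kan cloning backbone and propagated in E. coli. It is not an expression vector in its own right: it serves as a storage and donor plasmid for a single part, here in the "Cas protein" category, that is intended to be combined with other Fragmid fragments to build complete CRISPR vectors. The 6.5 kb sequence carries a high-copy ColE1/pUC-type origin of replication and a kanamycin resistance gene (aminoglycoside phosphotransferase) for selection, along with short backbone remnants annotated as bom, rop and lacI fragments.

The payload is Cas12a_v1.1 [EnAs], an enhanced variant of the Acidaminococcus sp. Cas12a (Cpf1) nuclease, which appears in the feature table as a roughly 3.9 kb AsCpf1 coding sequence. The depositor notes that this version is preferred over wild-type Cas12a, but the record does not list the specific substitutions that distinguish the enhanced enzyme, nor any nuclear localization signals, tags or linkers that may accompany it. The coding sequence sits within the pUC57 cloning region, interrupting the lacZα fragment, with the lac promoter, lac operator and CAP binding site on the far side in the opposite orientation. These are backbone elements rather than drivers of the Cas12a gene, and no eukaryotic promoter or polyadenylation signal is annotated, which fits a part that receives its regulatory elements from other modules on assembly. The cloning method and the sites flanking the fragment are not stated. Typical use is as a source of the EnAsCas12a open reading frame when assembling custom Cas12a-based vectors.
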