Addgene plasmid #216003: AA008
Purpose: Fragmid fragment: (Cas protein) preferred over wildtype Cas12a
Depositing lab: John Doench. Depositing organization: Broad Institute. Publication: Modular vector assembly enables rapid assessment of emerging CRISPR technologies. McGee AV, Liu YV, Griffith AL, Szegletes ZM, Wen B, Kraus C, Miller NW, Steger RJ, Escude Velasco B, Bosch JA, Zirin JD, Viswanatha R, Sontheimer EJ, Goodale A, Greene MA, Green TM, Doench JG. Cell Genom. 2024 Mar 13;4(3):100519. doi: 10.1016/j.xgen.2024.100519. PubMed 38484704.
Backbone
  Vector backbone: pUC57-Kan
  Vector type: CRISPR ; Fragment
Growth in bacteria
  Bacterial resistance: Kanamycin, 50 μg/mL
  Growth temperature: 37°C
  Growth strain: DH5alpha
  Copy number: Unknown
Gene/Insert
  Gene/Insert name: Cas12a_v1.1 [EnAs]
  Species: Enhanced Acidaminococcus sp.
  Cloning method: Unknown
Resource information
  A portion of this plasmid was derived from a plasmid made by: Genscript ID: U882JFK240-4
Terms and licenses: Academic/Nonprofit Terms; Industry Terms: Not Available to Industry
Depositor comments: Please visit https://www.biorxiv.org/content/10.1101/2023.10.25.564061v1 for bioRxiv preprint.
How to cite: AA008 was a gift from John Doench (Addgene plasmid # 216003 ; http://n2t.net/addgene:216003 ; RRID:Addgene_216003)
